>Addgene plasmid #79066 | CSII-IDR2-humanTRIM5-FOS | addgene full sequence | sequence record 174136 | Addgene NGS Result
ATGGCTTCTGGAATCCTGGTTAATGTAAAGGAGGAGGTGACCTGCCCCATCTGCCTGGAACTCCTGACAC
AACCCCTGAGCCTGGACTGCGGCCACAGCTTCTGCCAAGCATGCCTCACTGCAAACCACAAGAAGTCCAT
GCTAGACAAAGGAGAGAGTAGCTGCCCTGTGTGCCGGATCAGTTACCAGCCTGAGAACATACGGCCTAAT
CGGCATGTAGCCAACATAGTGGAGAAGCTCAGGGAGGTCAAGTTGAGCCCAGAGGGGCAGAAAGTTGATC
ATTGTGCACGCCATGGAGAGAAACTTCTACTCTTCTGTCAGGAGGACGGGAAGGTCATTTGCTGGCTTTG
TGAGCGGTCTCAGGAGCACCGTGGTCACCACACGTTCCTCACAGAGGAGGTTGCCCGGGAGTACCAAGTG
AAGCTCCAGGCAGCTCTGGAGATGCTGAGGCAGAAGCAGCAAGAGGCCGAGGAATTAGAAGCTGACATCA
GAGAAGAGAAAGCTTCCTGGAAGACTCAAATACAGTATGACAAAACCAACGTCTTGGCAGATTTTGAGCA
ACTGAGAGACATCCTGGACTGGGAGGAGAGCAATGAGCTGCAAAACCTGGAGAAGGAGGAGGAAGACATT
CTGAAAAGCCTTACGAACTCTGAAACTGAGATGGTGCAGCAGACCCAGTCCCTGAGAGAGCTCATCTCAG
ATCTGGAGCATCGGCTGCAGGGGTCAGTGATGGAGCTGCTTCAGGGTGTGGATGGCGTCATAAAAAGGAC
GGAGAACGTGACCTTGAAGAAGCCAGAAACTTTTCCAAAAAATCAAAGGAGAGTGTTTCGAGCTCCTGAT
CTGAAAGGAATGCTAGAAGTGTTTAGAGAGCTGACAGATGTCCGACGCTACTGGGTTGATGTGACAGTGG
CTCCAAACAACATTTCATGTGCTGTCATTTCTGAAGATAAGAGACAAGTGAGCTCTCCGAAACCACAGAT
AATATATGGGGCACGAGGGACAAGATACCAGACATTTGTGAATTTCAATTATTGTACTGGCATCCTGGGC
TCTCAAAGTATCACATCAGGGAAACATTACTGGGAGGTAGACGTGTCCAAGAAAACTGCTTGGATCCTGG
GGGTATGTGCTGGCTTCCAACCTGATGCAATGTGTAATATTGAAAAAAATGAAAATTATCAACCTAAATA
CGGCTACTGGGTTATAGGGTTAGAGGAAGGAGTTAAATGTAGTGCTTTCCAGGATAGTTCCTTCCATACT
CCTTCTGTTCCTTTCATTGTGCCCCTCTCTGTGATTATTTGTCCTGATCGTGTTGGAGTTTTCCTAGACT
ATGAGGCTTGCACTGTCTCATTCTTCAATATCACAAACCATGGATTTCTCATCTATAAGTTTTCTCACTG
TTCTTTTTCTCAGCCTGTATTTCCATATTTAAATCCTAGAAAATGTGGAGTCCCCATGACTCTGTGCTCA
CCAAGCTCTGGTACCGGATCCGGATTCGATTACAAGGATGACGATGACAAGAGCGCTTGGAGCCACCCGC
AGTTCGAAAAATAACTCGAGCTCAAGCTTCGAATTCTGCAGTCGACGGTACCGCGGGCCCGGGATCCGCC
CCTCTCCCTCCCCCCCCCCTAACGTTACTGGCCGAAGCCGCTTGGAATAAGGCCGGTGTGCGTTTGTCTA
TATGTTATTTTCCACCATATTGCCGTCTTTTGGCAATGTGAGGGCCCGGAAACCTGGCCCTGTCTTCTTG
ACGAGCATTCCTAGGGGTCTTTCCCCTCTCGCCAAAGGAATGCAAGGTCTGTTGAATGTCGTGAAGGAAG
CAGTTCCTCTGGAAGCTTCTTGAAGACAAACAACGTCTGTAGCGACCCTTTGCAGGCAGCGGAACCCCCC
ACCTGGCGACAGGTGCCTCTGCGGCCAAAAGCCACGTGTATAAGATACACCTGCAAAGGCGGCACAACCC
CAGTGCCACGTTGTGAGTTGGATAGTTGTGGAAAGAGTCAAATGGCTCTCCTCAAGCGTATTCAACAAGG
GGCTGAAGGATGCCCAGAAGGTACCCCATTGTATGGGATCTGATCTGGGGCCTCGGTACACATGCTTTAC
ATGTGTTTAGTCGAGGTTAAAAAAACGTCTAGGCCCCCCGAACCACGGGGACGTGGTTTTCCTTTGAAAA
ACACGATGATAATATGGCCACAACCATGGATAGCACTGAGAACGTCATCAAGCCCTTCATGCGCTTCAAG
GTGCACATGGAGGGCTCCGTGAACGGCCACGAGTTCGAGATCGAGGGCGAGGGCGAGGGCAAGCCCTACG
AGGGCACCCAGACCGCCAAGCTGCAGGTGACCAAGGGCGGCCCCCTGCCCTTCGCCTGGGACATCCTGTC
CCCCCAGTTCCAGTACGGCTCCAAGGTGTACGTGAAGCACCCCGCCGACATCCCCGACTACAAGAAGCTG
TCCTTCCCCGAGGGCTTCAAGTGGGAGCGCGTGATGAACTTCGAGGACGGCGGCGTGGTGACCGTGACCC
AGGACTCCTCCCTGCAGGACGGCACCTTCATCTACCACGTGAAGTTCATCGGCGTGAACTTCCCCTCCGA
CGGCCCCGTAATGCAGAAGAAGACTCTGGGCTGGGAGCCCTCCACCGAGCGCCTGTACCCCCGCGACGGC
GTGCTGAAGGGCGAGATCCACAAGGCGCTGAAGCTGAAGGGCGGCGGCCACTACCTGGTGGAGTTCAAGT
CAATCTACATGGCCAAGAAGCCCGTGAAGCTGCCCGGCTACTACTACGTGGACTCCAAGCTGGACATCAC
CTCCCACAACGAGGACTACACCGTGGTGGAGCAGTACGAGCGCGCCGAGGCCCGCCACCACCTGTTCCAG
TAGTCTAGAGTTAACATCGAGGGATCAAGCTTATCGATAATCAACCTCTGGATTACAAAATTTGTGAAAG
ATTGACTGGTATTCTTAACTATGTTGCTCCTTTTACGCTATGTGGATACGCTGCTTTAATGCCTTTGTAT
CATGCTATTGCTTCCCGTATGGCTTTCATTTTCTCCTCCTTGTATAAATCCTGGTTGCTGTCTCTTTATG
AGGAGTTGTGGCCCGTTGTCAGGCAACGTGGCGTGGTGTGCACTGTGTTTGCTGACGCAACCCCCACTGG
TTGGGGCATTGCCACCACCTGTCAGCTCCTTTCCGGGACTTTCGCTTTCCCCCTCCCTATTGCCACGGCG
GAACTCATCGCCGCCTGCCTTGCCCGCTGCTGGACAGGGGCTCGGCTGTTGGGCACTGACAATTCCGTGG
TGTTGTCGGGGAAGCTGACGTCCTTTCCATGGCTGCTCGCCTGTGTTGCCACCTGGATTCTGCGCGGGAC
GTCCTTCTGCTACGTCCCTTCGGCCCTCAATCCAGCGGACCTTCCTTCCCGCGGCCTGCTGCCGGCTCTG
CGGCCTCTTCCGCGTCTTCGCCTTCGCCCTCAGACGAGTCGGATCTCCCTTTGGGCCGCCTCCCCGCATC
GATACCGTCGAGACCTAGAAAAACATGGAGCAATCACAAGTAGCAATACAGCAGCTACCAATGCTGATTG
TGCCTGGCTAGAAGCACAAGAGGAGGAGGAGGTGGGTTTTCCAGTCACACCTCAGGTACCTTTAAGACCA
ATGACTTACAAGGCAGCTGTAGATCTTAGCCACTTTTTAAAAGAAAAGGGGGGACTGGAAGGGCTAATTC
ACTCCCAACGAAGACAAGATATCCTTGATCTGTGGATCTACCACACACAAGGCTACTTCCCTGATTGGCA
GAACTACACACCAGGGCCAGGGATCAGATATCCACTGACCTTTGGATGGTGCTACAAGCTAGTACCAGTT
GAGCAAGAGAAGGTAGAAGAAGCCAATGAAGGAGAGAACACCCGCTTGTTACACCCTGTGAGCCTGCATG
GGATGGATGACCCGGAGAGAGAAGTATTAGAGTGGAGGTTTGACAGCCGCCTAGCATTTCATCACATGGC
CCGAGAGCTGCATCCGGACTGTACTGGGTCTCTCTGGTTAGACCAGATCTGAGCCTGGGAGCTCTCTGGC
TAACTAGGGAACCCACTGCTTAAGCCTCAATAAAGCTTGCCTTGAGTGCTTCAAGTAGTGTGTGCCCGTC
TGTTGTGTGACTCTGGTAACTAGAGATCCCTCAGACCCTTTTAGTCAGTGTGGAAAATCTCTAGCAGGGC
CCGTTTAAACCCGCTGATCAGCCTCGACTGTGCCTTCTAGTTGCCAGCCATCTGTTGTTTGCCCCTCCCC
CGTGCCTTCCTTGACCCTGGAAGGTGCCACTCCCACTGTCCTTTCCTAATAAAATGAGGAAATTGCATCG
CATTGTCTGAGTAGGTGTCATTCTATTCTGGGGGGTGGGGTGGGGCAGGACAGCAAGGGGGAGGATTGGG
AAGACAATAGCAGGCATGCTGGGGATGCGGTGGGCTCTATGGCTTCTGAGGCGGAAAGAACCAGCTGGGG
CTCTAGGGGGTATCCCC
[124 nt withheld, positions 4498-4621]
C
[91 nt withheld, positions 4623-4713]
A
[49 nt withheld, positions 4715-4763]
CCTTTGACGTTGGAGTCCACGTTCTTT
[37 nt withheld, positions 4791-4827]
ACCCTATCTCGGTCTATTCTTTTGATTTATAAGGGATTTTGCCGATTTCGGCCTATTGGTTAAAAAATGA
GCTGATTTAACAAAAATTTAACGCGAATTAATTCTGTGGAATGTGTGTCAGTTAGGGTGTGGAAAGTCCC
CAGGCTCCCCAGCAGGCAGAAGTATGCAAAGCATGCATCTCAATTAGTCAGCAACCAGGTGTGGAAAGTC
CCCAGGCTCCCCAGCAGGCAGAAGTATGCAAAGCATGCATCTCAATTAGTCAGCAACCATAGTCCCGCCC
CTAACTCCGCCCATCCCGCCCCTAACTCCGCCCAGTTCCGCCCATTCTCCGCCCCATGGCTGACTAATTT
TTTTTATTTATGCAGAGGCCGAGGCCGCCTCTGCCTCTGAGCTATTCCAGAAGTAGTGAGGAGGCTTTTT
TGGAGGCCTAGGCTTTTGCAAAAAGCTCCCGGGAGCTTGTATATCCATTTTCGGATCTGATCAGCACGTG
TTGACAATTAATCATCGGCATAGTATATCGGCATAGTATAATACGACAAGGTGAGGAACTAAACCATGGC
CAAGTTGACCAGTGCCGTTCCGGTGCTCACCGCGCGCGACGTCGCCGGAGCGGTCGAGTTCTGGACCGAC
CGGCTCGGGTTCTCCCGGGACTTCGTGGAGGACGACTTCGCCGGTGTGGTCCGGGACGACGTGACCCTGT
TCATCAGCGCGGTCCAGGACCAGGTGGTGCCGGACAACACCCTGGCCTGGGTGTGGGTGCGCGGCCTGGA
CGAGCTGTACGCCGAGTGGTCGGAGGTCGTGTCCACGAACTTCCGGGACGCCTCCGGGCCGGCCATGACC
GAGATCGGCGAGCAGCCGTGGGGGCGGGAGTTCGCCCTGCGCGACCCGGCCGGCAACTGCGTGCACTTCG
TGGCCGAGGAGCAGGACTGACACGTGCTACGAGATTTCGATTCCACCGCCGCCTTCTATGAAAGGTTGGG
CTTCGGAATCGTTTTCCGGGACGCCGGCTGGATGATCCTCCAGCGCGGGGATCTCATGCTGGAGTTCTTC
GCCCACCCCAACTTGTTTATTGCAGCTTATAATGGTTACAAATAAAGCAATAGCATCACAAATTTCACAA
ATAAAGCATTTTTTTCACTGCATTCTAGTTGTGGTTTGTCCAAACTCATCAATGTATCTTATCATGTCTG
TATACCGTCGACCTCTAGCTAGAGCTTGGCGTAATCATGGTCATAGCTGTTTCCTGTGTGAAATTGTTAT
CCGCTCACAATTCCACACAACATACGAGCCGGAAGCATAAAGTGTAAAGCCTGGGGTGCCTAATGAGTGA
GCTAACTCACATTAATTGCGTTGCGCTCACTGCCCGCTTTCCAGTCGGGAAACCTGTCGTGCCAGCTGCA
TTAATGAATCGGCCAACGCGCGGGGAGAGGCGGTTTGCGTATTGGGCGCTCTTCCGCTTCCTCGCTCACT
GACTCGCTGCGCTCGGTCGTTCGGCTGCGGCGAGCGGTATCAGCTCACTCAAAGGCGGTAATACGGTTAT
CCACAGAATCAGGGGATAACGCAGGAAAGAACATGTGAGCAAAAGGCCAGCAAAAGGCCAGGAACCGTAA
AAAGGCCGCGTTGCTGGCGTTTTTCCATAGGCTCCGCCCCCCTGACGAGCATCACAAAAATCGACGCTCA
AGTCAGAGGTGGCGAAACCCGACAGGACTATAAAGATACCAGGCGTTTCCCCCTGGAAGCTCCCTCGTGC
GCTCTCCTGTTCCGACCCTGCCGCTTACCGGATACCTGTCCGCCTTTCTCCCTTCGGGAAGCGTGGCGCT
TTCTCATAGCTCACGCTGTAGGTATCTCAGTTCGGTGTAGGTCGTTCGCTCCAAGCTGGGCTGTGTGCAC
GAACCCCCCGTTCAGCCCGACCGCTGCGCCTTATCCGGTAACTATCGTCTTGAGTCCAACCCGGTAAGAC
ACGACTTATCGCCACTGGCAGCAGCCACTGGTAACAGGATTAGCAGAGCGAGGTATGTAGGCGGTGCTAC
AGAGTTCTTGAAGTGGTGGCCTAACTACGGCTACACTAGAAGAACAGTATTTGGTATCTGCGCTCTGCTG
AAGCCAGTTACCTTCGGAAAAAGAGTTGGTAGCTCTTGATCTGGCAAACAAACCACCGCTGGTAGCGGTG
GTTTTTTTGTTTGCAAGCAGCAGATTACGCGCAGAAAAAAAGGATCTCAAGAAGATCCTTTGATCTTTTC
TACGGGGTCTGACGCTCAGTGGAACGAAAACTCACGTTAAGGGATTTTGGTCATGAGATTATCAAAAAGG
ATCTTCACCTAGATCCTTTTAAATTAAAAATGAAGTTTTAAATCAATCTAAAGTATATATGAGTAAACTT
GGTCTGACAGTTACCAATGCTTAATCAGTGAGGCACCTATCTCAGCGATCTGTCTATTTCGTTCATCCAT
AGTTGCCTGACTCCCCGTCGTGTAGATAACTACGATACGGGAGGGCTTACCATCTGGCCCCAGTGCTGCA
ATGATACCGCGAGACCCACGCTCACCGGCTCCAGATTTATCAGCAATAAACCAGCCAGCCGGAAGGGCCG
AGCGCAGAAGTGGTCCTGCAACTTTATCCGCCTCCATCCAGTCTATTAATTGTTGCCGGGAAGCTAGAGT
AAGTAGTTCGCCAGTTAATAGTTTGCGCAACGTTGTTGCCATTGCTACAGGCATCGTGGTGTCACGCTCG
TCGTTTGGTATGGCTTCATTCAGCTCCGGTTCCCAACGATCAAGGCGAGTTACATGATCCCCCATGTTGT
GCAAAAAAGCGGTTAGCTCCTTCGGTCCTCCGATCGTTGTCAGAAGTAAGTTGGCCGCAGTGTTATCACT
CATGGTTATGGCAGCACTGCATAATTCTCTTACTGTCATGCCATCCGTAAGATGCTTTTCTGTGACTGGT
GAGTACTCAACCAAGTCATTCTGAGAATAGTGTATGCGGCGACCGAGTTGCTCTTGCCCGGCGTCAATAC
GGGATAATACCGCGCCACATAGCAGAACTTTAAAAGTGCTCATCATTGGAAAACGTTCTTCGGGGCGAAA
ACTCTCAAGGATCTTACCGCTGTTGAGATCCAGTTCGATGTAACCCACTCGTGCACCCAACTGATCTTCA
GCATCTTTTACTTTCACCAGCGTTTCTGGGTGAGCAAAAACAGGAAGGCAAAATGCCGCAAAAAAGGGAA
TAAGGGCGACACGGAAATGTTGAATACTCATACTCTTCCTTTTTCAATATTATTGAAGCATTTATCAGGG
TTATTGTCTCATGAGCGGATACATATTTGAATGTATTTAGAAAAATAAACAAATAGGGGTTCCGCGCACA
TTTCCCCGAAAAGTGCCACCTGACGTCGACGGATCGGGAGATCTCCCGATCCCCTATGGTGCACTCTCAG
TACAATCTGCTCTGATGCCGCATAGTTAAGCCAGTATCTGCTCCCTGCTTGTGTGTTGGAGGTCGCTGAG
TAGTGCGCGAGCAAAATTTAAGCTACAACAAGGCAAGGCTTGACCGACAATTGCATGAAGAATCTGCTTA
GGGTTAGGCGTTTTGCGCTGCTTCGCGATGTACGGGCCAGATATACGCGTTGACATTGATTATTGACTAG
TTATTAATAGTAATCAATTACGGGGTCATTAGTTCATAGCCCATATATGGAGTTCCGCGTTACATAACTT
ACGGTAAATGGCCCGCCTGGCTGACCGCCCAACGACCCCCGCCCATTGACGTCAATAATGACGTATGTTC
CCATAGTAACGCCAATAGGGACTTTCCATTGACGTCAATGGGTGGAGTATTTACGGTAAACTGCCCACTT
GGCAGTACATCAAGTGTATCATATGCCAAGTACGCCCCCTATTGACGTCAATGACGGTAAATGGCCCGCC
TGGCATTATGCCCAGTACATGACCTTATGGGACTTTCCTACTTGGCAGTACATCTACGTATTAGTCATCG
CTATTACCATGGTGATGCGGTTTTGGCAGTACATCAATGGGCGTGGATAGCGGTTTGACTCACGGGGATT
TCCAAGTCTCCACCCCATTGACGTCAATGGGAGTTTGTTTTGGCACCAAAATCAACGGGACTTTCCAAAA
TGTCGTAACAACTCCGCCCCATTGACGCAAATGGGCGGTAGGCGTGTACGGTGGGAGGTCTATATAAGCA
GCGCGTTTTGCCTGTACTGGGTCTCTCTGGTTAGACCAGATCTGAGCCTGGGAGCTCTCTGGCTAACTAG
GGAACCCACTGCTTAAGCCTCAATAAAGCTTGCCTTGAGTGCTTCAAGTAGTGTGTGCCCGTCTGTTGTG
TGACTCTGGTAACTAGAGATCCCTCAGACCCTTTTAGTCAGTGTGGAAAATCTCTAGCAGTGGCGCCCGA
ACAGGGACTTGAAAGCGAAAGGGAAACCAGAGGAGCTCTCTCGACGCAGGACTCGGCTTGCTGAAGCGCG
CACGGCAAGAGGCGAGGGGCGGCGACTGGTGAGTACGCCAAAAATTTTGACTAGCGGAGGCTAGAAGGAG
AGAGATGGGTGCGAGAGCGTCAGTATTAAGCGGGGGAGAATTAGATCGCGATGGGAAAAAATTCGGTTAA
GGCCAGGGGGAAAGAAAAAATATAAATTAAAACATATAGTATGGGCAAGCAGGGAGCTAGAACGATTCGC
AGTTAATCCTGGCCTGTTAGAAACATCAGAAGGCTGTAGACAAATACTGGGACAGCTACAACCATCCCTT
CAGACAGGATCAGAAGAACTTAGATCATTATATAATACAGTAGCAACCCTCTATTGTGTGCATCAAAGGA
TAGAGATAAAAGACACCAAGGAAGCTTTAGACAAGATAGAGGAAGAGCAAAACAAAAGTAAGACCACCGC
ACAGCAAGCGGCCGGCCGCTGATCTTCAGACCTGGAGGAGGAGATATGAGGGACAATTGGAGAAGTGAAT
TATATAAATATAAAGTAGTAAAAATTGAACCATTAGGAGTAGCACCCACCAAGGCAAAGAGAAGAGTGGT
GCAGAGAGAAAAAAGAGCAGTGGGAATAGGAGCTTTGTTCCTTGGGTTCTTGGGAGCAGCAGGAAGCACT
ATGGGCGCAGCGTCAATGACGCTGACGGTACAGGCCAGACAATTATTGTCTGGTATAGTGCAGCAGCAGA
ACAATTTGCTGAGGGCTATTGAGGCGCAACAGCATCTGTTGCAACTCACAGTCTGGGGCATCAAGCAGCT
CCAGGCAAGAATCCTGGCTGTGGAAAGATACCTAAAGGATCAACAGCTCCTGGGGATTTGGGGTTGCTCT
GGAAAACTCATTTGCACCACTGCTGTGCCTTGGAATGCTAGTTGGAGTAATAAATCTCTGGAACAGATTT
GGAATCACACGACCTGGATGGAGTGGGACAGAGAAATTAACAATTACACAAGCTTAATACACTCCTTAAT
TGAAGAATCGCAAAACCAGCAAGAAAAGAATGAACAAGAATTATTGGAATTAGATAAATGGGCAAGTTTG
TGGAATTGGTTTAACATAACAAATTGGCTGTGGTATATAAAATTATTCATAATGATAGTAGGAGGCTTGG
TAGGTTTAAGAATAGTTTTTGCTGTACTTTCTATAGTGAATAGAGTTAGGCAGGGATATTCACCATTATC
GTTTCAGACCCACCTCCCAACCCCGAGGGGACCCGACAGGCCCGAAGGAATAGAAGAAGAAGGTGGAGAG
AGAGACAGAGACAGATCCATTCGATTAGTGAACGGATCTACAAATGGCAGTATTCATCCACAATTTTAAA
AGAAAAGGGGGGATTGGGGGGTACAGTGCAGGGGAAAGAATAGTAGACATAATAGCAACAGACATACAAA
CTAAAGAATTACAAAAACAAATTACAAAAATTCAAAATTTTCGGGTTTATTACAGGGACAGCAGAAATTC
ACTTTGAATTAATTCGATTAATAGTAATCAATTACGGGGTCATTAGTTCATAGCCCATATATGGAGTTCC
GCGTTACATAACTTACGGTAAATGGCCCGCCTGGCTGACCGCCCAACGACCCCCGCCCATTGACGTCAAT
AATGACGTATGTTCCCATAGTAACGCCAATAGGGACTTTCCATTGACGTCAATGGGTGGAGTATTTACGG
TAAACTGCCCACTTGGCAGTACATCAAGTGTATCATATGCCAAGTACGCCCCCTATTGACGTCAATGACG
GTAAATGGCCCGCCTGGCATTATGCCCAGTACATGACCTTATGGGACTTTCCTACTTGGCAGTACATCTA
CGTATTAGTCATCGCTATTACCATGGTGATGCGGTTTTGGCAGTACATCAATGGGCGTGGATAGCGGTTT
GACTCACGGGGATTTCCAAGTCTCCACCCCATTGACGTCAATGGGAGTTTGTTTTGGCACCAAAATCAAC
GGGACTTTCCAAAATGTCGTAACAACTCCGCCCCATTGACGCAAATGGGCGGTAGGCGTGTACGGTGGGA
GGTCTATATAAGCAGAGCTGGTTTAGTGAACCGTCAGATCCGCTAGCCACC
Features (pLannotate 1.2.2; 35 found; start..end, strand, type, name):
      1..1479    +  CDS            TRIM5: TRIM5_HUMAN - Also known as RNF88. Experimental evidence at protein level: Swiss-Prot protein existence level 1. Capsid-specific restriction factor that prevents infection from non-host-adapted retroviruses. Blocks viral replication early in the life cycle, after viral entry but before reverse transcription. In addition to acting as a capsid-specific restriction factor, also acts as a pattern recognition receptor that activates innate immune signaling in response to the retroviral capsid lattice. Binding to the viral capsid triggers its E3 ubiquitin ligase activity, and in concert with the het
   1498..1521    +  CDS            FLAG: FLAG® epitope tag, followed by an enterokinase cleavage site
   1528..1550    +  CDS            Strep-Tag II (fragment): peptide that binds Strep-Tactin®, an engineered form of streptavidin
   1555..1607    +  misc_feature   MCS: multiple cloning site
   1609..2195    +  misc_feature   IRES2: internal ribosome entry site (IRES) of the encephalomyocarditis virus (EMCV)
   2196..2873    +  CDS            DsRed-Express2: noncytotoxic tetrameric variant of DsRed fluorescent protein (Strack et al., 2008) mammalian codon-optimized
   2909..3497    +  misc_feature   WPRE: woodchuck hepatitis virus posttranscriptional regulatory element
   3422..4009    +  CDS            nef: NEF_HV112 - Experimental evidence at protein level: Swiss-Prot protein existence level 1. Extracellular Nef protein targets CD4(+) T-lymphocytes for apoptosis by interacting with CXCR4 surface receptors. From Human immunodeficiency virus type 1 group M subtype B (isolate PCV12) (HIV-1).
   4016..4196    +  LTR            5' LTR (truncated): truncated 5' long terminal repeat (LTR) from HIV-1
   4228..4452    +  polyA_signal   bGH poly(A) signal: bovine growth hormone polyadenylation signal
   4456..4477    +  promoter       SV40 promoter (fragment): SV40 enhancer and early promoter
   4498..4926    +  rep_origin     f1 ori (sequence partly withheld): f1 bacteriophage origin of replication; arrow indicates direction of (+) strand synthesis
   4940..5269    +  promoter       SV40 promoter: SV40 enhancer and early promoter
   5317..5364    +  promoter       EM7 promoter: synthetic bacterial promoter&nbsp
   5383..5757    +  CDS            BleoR: antibiotic-binding protein; Sh ble from Streptoalloteichus hindustanus; confers resistance to bleomycin, phleomycin, and Zeocin™
   5767..5892    +  CDS            ble (fragment): BLE_KLEPN - Experimental evidence at protein level: Swiss-Prot protein existence level 1. Binding protein with a strong affinity to the bleomycin family of antibiotics. Binds to CL990; an antimitotic-antibiotic compound. From Klebsiella pneumoniae.
   5887..6008    +  polyA_signal   SV40 poly(A) signal: SV40 polyadenylation signal
   6079..6101    -  protein_bind   lac operator (fragment): The lac repressor binds to the lac operator to inhibit transcription in E. coli. This inhibition can be relieved by adding lactose or isopropyl-β-D-thiogalactopyranoside (IPTG). lac repressor encoded by lacI
   6105..6135    -  promoter       lac promoter: promoter for the E. coli lac operon
   6150..6171    -  protein_bind   CAP binding site: CAP binding activates transcription in the presence of cAMP. E. coli catabolite activator protein
   6184..6276    -  CDS            lacI (fragment): lac repressor; lacI; The lac repressor binds to the lac operator to inhibit transcription in E. coli. This inhibition can be relieved by adding lactose or isopropyl-β-D-thiogalactopyranoside (IPTG).
   6459..7047    -  rep_origin     ori: high-copy-number ColE1/pMB1/pBR322/pUC origin of replication
   7218..8078    -  CDS            AmpR: β-lactamase; bla; confers resistance to ampicillin, carbenicillin, and related antibiotics
   8079..8183    -  promoter       AmpR promoter: bla
   8242..8294    -  misc_feature   bom (fragment): basis of mobility region from pBR322
   8449..8828    +  enhancer       CMV enhancer: human cytomegalovirus immediate early enhancer
   8829..9028    +  promoter       CMV promoter: human cytomegalovirus (CMV) immediate early promoter
   9046..9226    +  LTR            5' LTR (truncated): truncated 5' long terminal repeat (LTR) from HIV-1
   9273..9398    +  misc_feature   HIV-1 Ψ: packaging signal of human immunodeficiency virus type 1
   9382..9720    +  CDS            HIV-1 gag (fragment): gag protein from human immunodeficiency virus 1; gag
   9895..10128   +  misc_feature   RRE: The Rev response element (RRE) of HIV-1 allows for Rev-dependent mRNA export from the nucleus to the cytoplasm.
  10505..10605   +  CDS            Rev (fragment): human immunodeficiency virus 1 (HIV-1) Rev protein; rev; enhances nuclear export of unspliced and incompletely spliced viral mRNAs
  10631..10748   +  misc_feature   cPPT/CTS: central polypurine tract and central termination sequence of HIV-1
  10849..11152   +  enhancer       CMV enhancer: human cytomegalovirus immediate early enhancer
  11153..11356   +  promoter       CMV promoter: human cytomegalovirus (CMV) immediate early promoter
