[The description below was written by a language model from this plasmid's Addgene catalogue record and pLannotate feature annotations shown in this document.]
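Description:
CSII-IDR2-humanTRIM5-FOS is a mammalian expression plasmid for human TRIM5alpha, built in the CSII-BBN-IRES-DsRed backbone. Although catalogued simply as a mammalian expression vector, its feature table shows the architecture of an HIV-1-derived lentiviral transfer vector. A CMV enhancer/promoter is fused to a truncated 5' LTR and followed by the Ψ packaging signal with a gag fragment, the Rev response element and the cPPT/CTS. A second truncated LTR lies downstream of the cargo, followed by a bGH polyadenylation signal. These elements would allow the cassette to be packaged as a viral genome when helper functions are supplied in trans, though the record itself states only expression in mammalian cells. In bacteria the plasmid is maintained through a high-copy ColE1/pUC-type origin with ampicillin resistance, and an f1 origin is also present. A separate SV40/EM7-driven Sh ble cassette with an SV40 poly(A) signal sits in the plasmid backbone outside the LTRs and provides Zeocin selection.

The payload is driven by an internal CMV enhancer/promoter placed just after the cPPT. It transcribes the full-length human TRIM5alpha coding sequence (1479 bp), cloned between NheI and XhoI and fused at its C terminus to a FLAG/OneSTrEP ("FOS") tag. The annotation detects the FLAG epitope and a Strep-tag II fragment, which are suited to immunodetection and Strep-Tactin affinity purification. An EMCV IRES downstream directs translation of DsRed-Express2 from the same transcript, so red fluorescence marks cells expressing TRIM5alpha, and a WPRE enhances transcript expression. TRIM5alpha is a capsid-binding retroviral restriction factor with E3 ubiquitin ligase activity. The construct was deposited with work on how primate TRIM5 proteins assemble on HIV-1 capsids, consistent with use in restriction and protein-isolation experiments. The sequenced record (11,388 nt) is slightly shorter than the catalogued total size of 11,411 bp.
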