Addgene plasmid #79066: CSII-IDR2-humanTRIM5-FOS
Purpose: Express human TRIM5alpha in mammalan cells
Depositing lab: Wesley Sundquist. Depositing organization: University of Utah. Publication: Primate TRIM5 proteins form hexagonal nets on HIV-1 capsids. Li YL, Chandrasekaran V, Carter SD, Woodward CL, Christensen DE, Dryden KA, Pornillos O, Yeager M, Ganser-Pornillos BK, Jensen GJ, Sundquist WI. Elife. 2016 Jun 2;5. pii: e16269. doi: 10.7554/eLife.16269. PubMed 27253068.
Backbone
  Vector backbone: CSII-BBN-IRES-DsRed
  Backbone manufacturer: CSII-BBN-IDR2
  Backbone size w/o insert (bp): 9866
  Total vector size (bp): 11411
  Vector type: Mammalian Expression
  Selectable markers: Zeocin
Growth in bacteria
  Bacterial resistance: Ampicillin, 100 μg/mL
  Growth temperature: 37°C
  Growth strain: NEB Stable
  Copy number: Unknown
Gene/Insert
  Gene/Insert name: TRIM5alpha(human)-FOS
  Species: H. sapiens (human)
  Insert size (bp): 1479
  GenBank ID: NP_149023.2
  Entrez Gene: TRIM5 (a.k.a. RNF88, TRIM5alpha)
  Promoter: CMV
  Tag / fusion protein: OneSTrEP-FLAG (C terminal on insert)
  Cloning method: Restriction Enzyme; 5′ cloning site NheI (not destroyed); 3′ cloning site Xho1 (not destroyed)
  Sequencing primers: 5′ CAGAGCTGGTTTAGTGAACC; 3′ GCCAAAAGACGGCAATATGG
Terms and licenses: Academic/Nonprofit Terms; Industry Terms: Not Available to Industry
Depositor comments: CMV promoter and IRES DsRed co expression
How to cite: CSII-IDR2-humanTRIM5-FOS was a gift from Wesley Sundquist (Addgene plasmid # 79066 ; http://n2t.net/addgene:79066 ; RRID:Addgene_79066)
